>Addgene plasmid #173921 | pCMV-Spike | addgene full sequence | sequence record 358849 | Addgene NGS Result
TCGCGCGTTTCGGTGATGACGGTGAAAACCTCTGACACATGCAGCTCCCGGAGACGGTCACAGCTTGTCT
GTAAGCGGATGCCGGGAGCAGACAAGCCCGTCAGGGCGCGTCAGCGGGTGTTGGCGGGTGTCGGGGCTGG
CTTAACTATGCGGCATCAGAGCAGATTGTACTGAGAGTGCACCATATGCGGTGTGAAATACCGCACAGAT
GCGTAAGGAGAAAATACCGCATCAGGCGCCATTCGCCATTCAGGCTGCGCAACTGTTGGGAAGGGCGATC
GGTGCGGGCCTCTTCGCTATTACGCCAGCTGGCGAAAGGGGGATGTGCTGCAAGGCGATTAAGTTGGGTA
ACGCCAGGGTTTTCCCAGTCACGACGTTGTAAAACGACGGCCAGAGAATTCGATATCATCTTGGACCATT
AGCTCCACAGGTATCTTCTTCCCTCTAGTGGTCATAACAGCAGCTTCAGCTACCTCTCGGTACCAGCGTT
ACATAACTTACGGTAAATGGCCCGCCTGGCTGACCGCCCAACGACCCCCGCCCATTGACGTCAATAATGA
CGTATGTTCCCATAGTAACGCCAATAGGGACTTTCCATTGACGTCAATGGGTGGAGTATTTACGGTAAAC
TGCCCACTTGGCAGTACATCAAGTGTATCATATGCCAAGTACGCCCCCTATTGACGTCAATGACGGTAAA
TGGCCCGCCTGGCATTATGCCCAGTACATGACCTTATGGGACTTTCCTACTTGGCAGTACATCTACGTAT
TAGTCATCGCTATTACCATGGTGATGCGGTTTTGGCAGTACATCAATGGGCGTGGATAGCGGTTTGACTC
ACGGGGATTTCCAAGTCTCCACCCCATTGACGTCAATGGGAGTTTGTTTTGGCACCAAAATCAACGGGAC
TTTCCAAAATGTCGTAACAACTCCGCCCCATTGACGCAAATGGGCGGTAGGCGTGTACGGTGGGAGGTCT
ATATAAGCAGAGCTGGTTTAGTGAACCGTCAGATCCGCTAGCGCTACCGGTCGCCACCATGTTTGTTTTT
CTTGTTTTATTGCCACTAGTCTCTAGTCAGTGTGTTAATCTTACAACCAGAACTCAATTACCTCCTGCAT
ACACTAATTCTTTCACACGTGGTGTTTATTACCCTGACAAAGTTTTCAGATCCTCAGTTTTACATTCAAC
TCAGGACTTGTTCTTACCTTTCTTTTCCAATGTTACTTGGTTCCATGCTATACATGTCTCTGGGACCAAT
GGTACTAAGAGGTTTGATAACCCTGTCCTACCATTTAATGATGGTGTTTATTTTGCTTCCACTGAGAAGT
CTAACATAATAAGAGGCTGGATTTTTGGTACTACTTTAGATTCGAAGACCCAGTCCCTACTTATTGTTAA
TAACGCTACTAATGTTGTTATTAAAGTCTGTGAATTTCAATTTTGTAATGATCCATTTTTGGGTGTTTAT
TACCACAAAAACAACAAAAGTTGGATGGAAAGTGAGTTCAGAGTTTATTCTAGTGCGAATAATTGCACTT
TTGAATATGTCTCTCAGCCTTTTCTTATGGACCTTGAAGGAAAACAGGGTAATTTCAAAAATCTTAGGGA
ATTTGTGTTTAAGAATATTGATGGTTATTTTAAAATATATTCTAAGCACACGCCTATTAATTTAGTGCGT
GATCTCCCTCAGGGTTTTTCGGCTTTAGAACCATTGGTAGATTTGCCAATAGGTATTAACATCACTAGGT
TTCAAACTTTACTTGCTTTACATAGAAGTTATTTGACTCCTGGTGATTCTTCTTCAGGTTGGACAGCTGG
TGCTGCAGCTTATTATGTGGGTTATCTTCAACCTAGGACTTTTCTATTAAAATATAATGAAAATGGAACC
ATTACAGATGCTGTAGACTGTGCACTTGACCCTCTCTCAGAAACAAAGTGTACGTTGAAATCCTTCACTG
TAGAAAAAGGAATCTATCAAACTTCTAACTTTAGAGTCCAACCAACAGAATCTATTGTTAGATTTCCTAA
TATTACAAACTTGTGCCCTTTTGGTGAAGTTTTTAACGCCACCAGATTTGCATCTGTTTATGCTTGGAAC
AGGAAGAGAATCAGCAACTGTGTTGCTGATTATTCTGTCCTATATAATTCCGCATCATTTTCCACTTTTA
AGTGTTATGGAGTGTCTCCTACTAAATTAAATGATCTCTGCTTTACTAATGTCTATGCAGATTCATTTGT
AATTAGAGGTGATGAAGTCAGACAAATCGCTCCAGGGCAAACTGGAAAGATTGCTGATTATAATTATAAA
TTACCAGATGATTTTACAGGCTGCGTTATAGCTTGGAACTCTAACAATCTTGATTCTAAGGTTGGTGGTA
ATTATAATTACCTGTATAGATTGTTTAGGAAGTCTAATCTCAAACCTTTTGAGAGAGATATTTCAACTGA
AATCTATCAGGCCGGTAGCACACCTTGTAATGGTGTTGAAGGTTTTAATTGTTACTTTCCTTTACAATCA
TATGGTTTCCAACCCACTAATGGTGTTGGTTACCAACCATACAGAGTAGTAGTACTTTCTTTTGAACTTC
TACATGCACCAGCAACTGTTTGTGGACCTAAAAAGTCTACTAATTTGGTTAAAAACAAATGTGTCAATTT
CAACTTCAATGGTTTAACAGGCACAGGTGTTCTTACTGAGTCTAACAAAAAGTTTCTGCCTTTCCAACAA
TTTGGCAGAGACATTGCTGACACTACTGATGCTGTCCGTGATCCACAGACACTTGAGATTCTTGACATTA
CACCATGTTCTTTTGGTGGTGTCAGTGTTATAACACCAGGAACAAATACTTCTAACCAGGTTGCTGTTCT
TTATCAGGATGTTAACTGCACAGAAGTCCCTGTTGCTATTCATGCAGATCAACTTACTCCTACTTGGCGT
GTTTATTCTACAGGTTCTAATGTTTTTCAAACACGTGCAGGCTGTTTAATAGGGGCTGAACATGTCAACA
ACTCATATGAGTGTGACATACCCATTGGTGCAGGTATATGCGCTAGTTATCAGACTCAGACTAATTCTCC
TCGGCGGGCACGTAGTGTAGCTAGTCAATCCATCATTGCCTACACTATGTCACTTGGTGCAGAAAATTCA
GTTGCTTACTCTAATAACTCTATTGCCATACCCACAAATTTTACTATTAGTGTTACCACAGAAATTCTAC
CAGTGTCTATGACCAAGACATCAGTAGATTGTACAATGTACATTTGTGGTGATTCAACTGAATGCAGCAA
TCTTTTGTTGCAATATGGCAGTTTTTGTACACAATTAAACCGTGCTTTAACTGGAATAGCTGTTGAACAA
GACAAAAACACCCAAGAAGTTTTTGCACAAGTCAAACAAATTTACAAAACACCACCAATTAAAGATTTTG
GTGGTTTTAATTTTTCACAAATATTACCAGATCCATCAAAACCAAGCAAGAGGTCATTTATTGAAGATCT
ACTTTTCAACAAAGTGACACTTGCAGATGCTGGCTTCATCAAACAATATGGTGATTGCCTTGGTGATATT
GCTGCTAGAGATCTCATTTGTGCACAAAAGTTTAACGGCCTTACTGTTTTGCCACCTTTGCTCACAGATG
AAATGATTGCTCAATACACTTCTGCACTGTTAGCGGGTACAATCACTTCTGGTTGGACCTTTGGTGCAGG
AGCTGCATTACAAATACCATTTGCTATGCAAATGGCTTATAGGTTTAATGGTATTGGAGTTACACAGAAT
GTTCTCTATGAGAACCAAAAATTGATTGCCAACCAATTTAATAGTGCTATTGGCAAAATTCAAGACTCAC
TTTCTTCCACAGCAAGTGCACTTGGAAAACTTCAAGATGTGGTCAACCAAAATGCACAGGCTTTAAACAC
GCTTGTTAAACAACTTAGCTCCAATTTTGGTGCAATTTCAAGTGTTTTAAATGACATCCTTTCACGTCTT
GACAAAGTTGAGGCTGAAGTGCAAATTGATAGGTTGATCACAGGCAGACTTCAAAGTTTGCAGACATATG
TGACTCAACAATTAATTAGAGCTGCAGAAATCAGAGCTTCTGCTAATCTTGCTGCTACTAAAATGTCAGA
GTGTGTACTTGGACAATCAAAAAGAGTTGATTTTTGTGGAAAGGGCTATCATCTTATGTCCTTCCCTCAG
TCAGCACCTCATGGTGTAGTCTTCTTGCATGTGACTTATGTCCCTGCACAAGAAAAGAACTTCACAACTG
CTCCTGCCATTTGTCATGATGGAAAAGCACACTTTCCTCGTGAAGGTGTCTTTGTTTCAAATGGCACACA
CTGGTTTGTAACACAAAGGAATTTTTATGAACCACAAATCATTACTACAGACAACACATTTGTGTCTGGT
AACTGTGATGTTGTAATAGGAATTGTCAACAACACAGTTTATGATCCTTTGCAACCTGAATTAGACTCAT
TCAAGGAGGAGTTAGATAAATATTTTAAGAATCATACATCACCAGATGTTGATTTAGGTGACATCTCTGG
CATTAATGCTTCAGTTGTAAACATTCAAAAAGAAATTGACCGCCTCAATGAGGTTGCCAAGAATTTAAAT
GAATCTCTCATCGATCTCCAAGAACTTGGAAAGTATGAGCAGTATATAAAATGGCCATGGTACATTTGGC
TAGGTTTTATAGCTGGCTTGATTGCCATAGTAATGGTGACAATTATGCTTTGCTGTATGACCAGTTGCTG
TAGTTGTCTCAAGGGCTGTTGTTCTTGTGGTTCCTGCTGCAAATTTGATGAAGACGACTCTGAGCCAGTG
CTCAAAGGAGTCAAATTACATTACACATAAATCTAGAGGGCCCTATTCTATAGTGTCACCTAACTAGAGC
TCCTGAACTTGTTTATTGCAGCTTATAATGGTTACAAATAAAGCAATAGCATCACAAATTTCACAAATAA
AGCATTTTTTTCACTGCATTCTAGTTGTGGTTTGTCCAAACTCATCAATGTATCTTATAGTAGAGCTGGT
ACCATTCCTTTAATGGTCTTTTCTGGACACCACTAGGGGTCAGAAGTAGTTCATCAAACTTTCTTCCCTC
CCTAATAACTTCGTATAGCATACATTATACGAAGTTATGATATCGTCGACTGCAGAGGCCTGCATGCAAG
CTTGGTGTAATCATGGTCATAGCTGTTTCCTGTGTGAAATTGTTATCCGCTCACAATTCCACACAACATA
CGAGCCGGAAGCATAAAGTGTAAAGCCTGGGGTGCCTAATGAGTGAGCTAACTCACATTAATTGCGTTGC
GCTCACTGCCCGCTTTCCAGTCGGGAAACCTGTCGTGCCAGCTGCATTAATGAATCGGCCAACGCGCGGG
GAGAGGCGGTTTGCGTATTGGGCGCTCTTCCGCTTCCTCGCTCACTGACTCGCTGCGCTCGGTCGTTCGG
CTGCGGCGAGCGGTATCAGCTCACTCAAAGGCGGTAATACGGTTATCCACAGAATCAGGGGATAACGCAG
GAAAGAACATGTGAGCAAAAGGCCAGCAAAAGGCCAGGAACCGTAAAAAGGCCGCGTTGCTGGCGTTTTT
CCATAGGCTCCGCCCCCCTGACGAGCATCACAAAAATCGACGCTCAAGTCAGAGGTGGCGAAACCCGACA
GGACTATAAAGATACCAGGCGTTTCCCCCTGGAAGCTCCCTCGTGCGCTCTCCTGTTCCGACCCTGCCGC
TTACCGGATACCTGTCCGCCTTTCTCCCTTCGGGAAGCGTGGCGCTTTCTCATAGCTCACGCTGTAGGTA
TCTCAGTTCGGTGTAGGTCGTTCGCTCCAAGCTGGGCTGTGTGCACGAACCCCCCGTTCAGCCCGACCGC
TGCGCCTTATCCGGTAACTATCGTCTTGAGTCCAACCCGGTAAGACACGACTTATCGCCACTGGCAGCAG
CCACTGGTAACAGGATTAGCAGAGCGAGGTATGTAGGCGGTGCTACAGAGTTCTTGAAGTGGTGGCCTAA
CTACGGCTACACTAGAAGAACAGTATTTGGTATCTGCGCTCTGCTGAAGCCAGTTACCTTCGGAAAAAGA
GTTGGTAGCTCTTGATCCGGCAAACAAACCACCGCTGGTAGCGGTGGTTTTTTTGTTTGCAAGCAGCAGA
TTACGCGCAGAAAAAAAGGATCTCAAGAAGATCCTTTGATCTTTTCTACGGGGTCTGACGCTCAGTGGAA
CGAAAACTCACGTTAAGGGATTTTGGTCATGAGATTATCAAAAAGGATCTTCACCTAGATCCTTTTAAAT
TAAAAATGAAGTTTTAAATCAAGCCCAATCTGAATAATGTTACAACCAATTAACCAATTCTGATTAGAAA
AACTCATCGAGCATCAAATGAAACTGCAATTTATTCATATCAGGATTATCAATACCATATTTTTGAAAAA
GCCGTTTCTGTAATGAAGGAGAAAACTCACCGAGGCAGTTCCATAGGATGGCAAGATCCTGGTATCGGTC
TGCGATTCCGACTCGTCCAACATCAATACAACCTATTAATTTCCCCTCGTCAAAAATAAGGTTATCAAGT
GAGAAATCACCATGAGTGACGACTGAATCCGGTGAGAATGGCAAAAGTTTATGCATTTCTTTCCAGACTT
GTTCAACAGGCCAGCCATTACGCTCGTCATCAAAATCACTCGCATCAACCAAACCGTTATTCATTCGTGA
TTGCGCCTGAGCGAGACGAAATACGCGATCGCTGTTAAAAGGACAATTACAAACAGGAATCGAATGCAAC
CGGCGCAGGAACACTGCCAGCGCATCAACAATATTTTCACCTGAATCAGGATATTCTTCTAATACCTGGA
ATGCTGTTTTTCCGGGGATCGCAGTGGTGAGTAACCATGCATCATCAGGAGTACGGATAAAATGCTTGAT
GGTCGGAAGAGGCATAAATTCCGTCAGCCAGTTTAGTCTGACCATCTCATCTGTAACATCATTGGCAACG
CTACCTTTGCCATGTTTCAGAAACAACTCTGGCGCATCGGGCTTCCCATACAAGCGATAGATTGTCGCAC
CTGATTGCCCGACATTATCGCGAGCCCATTTATACCCATATAAATCAGCATCCATGTTGGAATTTAATCG
CGGCCTCGACGTTTCCCGTTGAATATGGCTCATAACACCCCTTGTATTACTGTTTATGTAAGCAGACAGT
TTTATTGTTCATGATGATATATTTTTATCTTGTGCAATGTAACATCAGAGATTTTGAGACACGGGCCAGA
GCTGCA
Features (pLannotate 1.2.2; 17 found; start..end, strand, type, name):
    137..236     +  misc_feature   bom (fragment): basis of mobility region from pBR322
    242..399     -  CDS            lacZα (fragment): LacZα fragment of β-galactosidase; lacZ fragment
    407..478     +  misc_feature   5' β-globin insulator: insulator upstream of the human β-globin locus (Farrell et al., 2002)
    487..790     +  enhancer       CMV enhancer: human cytomegalovirus immediate early enhancer
    791..994     +  promoter       CMV promoter: human cytomegalovirus (CMV) immediate early promoter
   1039..4857    +  CDS            S: SPIKE_SARS2 - Experimental evidence at protein level: Swiss-Prot protein existence level 1. [Spike glycoprotein]: May down-regulate host tetherin (BST2) by lysosomal degradation, thereby counteracting its antiviral activity. From Severe acute respiratory syndrome coronavirus 2 (2019-nCoV) (SARS-CoV-2).
   4877..4893    -  promoter       SP6 promoter (fragment): promoter for bacteriophage SP6 RNA polymerase
   4906..5027    +  polyA_signal   SV40 poly(A) signal: SV40 polyadenylation signal
   5043..5114    +  misc_feature   3' β-globin insulator: insulator downstream of the human β-globin locus (Farrell et al., 2002)
   5115..5148    +  protein_bind   loxP: Cre-mediated recombination occurs in the 8-bp core sequence (GCATACAT). Cre recombinase
   5220..5236    -  protein_bind   lac operator: The lac repressor binds to the lac operator to inhibit transcription in E. coli. This inhibition can be relieved by adding lactose or isopropyl-β-D-thiogalactopyranoside (IPTG). lac repressor encoded by lacI
   5244..5274    -  promoter       lac promoter: promoter for the E. coli lac operon
   5289..5310    -  protein_bind   CAP binding site: CAP binding activates transcription in the presence of cAMP. E. coli catabolite activator protein
   5323..5415    -  CDS            lacI (fragment): lac repressor; lacI; The lac repressor binds to the lac operator to inhibit transcription in E. coli. This inhibition can be relieved by adding lactose or isopropyl-β-D-thiogalactopyranoside (IPTG).
   5598..6186    -  rep_origin     ori: high-copy-number ColE1/pMB1/pBR322/pUC origin of replication
   6364..7173    -  CDS            KanR: aminoglycoside phosphotransferase; aph(3')-Ia; confers resistance to kanamycin in bacteria or G418 (Geneticin®) in eukaryotes
   7280..35      +  CDS            rop (fragment) (across the origin): Rop protein, which maintains plasmids at low copy number; rop
