[The description below was written by a language model from this plasmid's Addgene catalogue record and pLannotate feature annotations shown in this document.]
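Description:
pCMV-Spike is a 7,286 bp mammalian expression plasmid built on the pUC57-Kan cloning backbone. It carries a synthetic 4.7 kb cassette for expression of the original SARS-CoV-2 spike glycoprotein. In E. coli it is maintained at high copy through the ColE1/pUC-type origin and selected with kanamycin via the aph(3')-Ia KanR gene. Remnants of the pUC57 cloning region surround the insert, including a lacZα fragment, the lac promoter and operator, a CAP binding site, and small lacI, rop and bom fragments. These are backbone leftovers rather than functional parts of the payload.

The expression unit consists of the human cytomegalovirus immediate-early enhancer and promoter driving the full-length S open reading frame, followed by an SV40 polyadenylation signal. According to the record, the protein is native and untagged. A short SP6 promoter fragment lies in reverse orientation between the coding sequence and the poly(A) signal. The whole unit is bracketed by short 5' and 3' β-globin insulator elements, which are generally included to shield a transgene from neighbouring chromatin effects. A single loxP site sits immediately downstream of the 3' insulator.

The depositor notes that EcoRV cuts bluntly on both sides of the insert, so the cassette can be released if genomic integration is wanted. After excision and re-circularisation, the loxP site is intended to allow rapid Cre-mediated knock-in. No mammalian selection cassette is annotated, and KanR has no annotated eukaryotic promoter. The plasmid is therefore suited mainly to transient spike expression in mammalian cells or as a donor for integration.
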