Addgene plasmid #173921: pCMV-Spike
Purpose: Expresses the original SARS-Cov-2 Spike Protein under a CMV Promoter
Depositing lab: Andreas Stuermer. Depositing organization: T-Technologies Grundlagenforschung e.U.
Backbone
  Vector backbone: pUC57-Kan
  Backbone size w/o insert (bp): 2539
  Total vector size (bp): 7286
  Modifications to backbone: none, EcoRV serves as blunt cutter on both ends if integration is desired. LoxP is included for rapid knock-in, after EcoRV digest and re-circularization
  Vector type: Mammalian Expression, Bacterial Expression
Growth in bacteria
  Bacterial resistance: Kanamycin, 50 μg/mL
  Growth temperature: 37°C
  Growth strain: DH5alpha
  Growth instructions: LB medium with kanamycin
  Copy number: High Copy
Gene/Insert
  Gene/Insert name: SARS-2 Spike Protein
  Species: H. sapiens (human), Synthetic; SARS-COV-2
  Insert size (bp): 4747
  Entrez Gene: S (a.k.a. GU280_gp02, spike glycoprotein)
  Promoter: standard CMV
  Tag / fusion protein: no tags, native protein
  Cloning method: Unknown
  Sequencing primers: 5′ CMV-f CGCAAATGGGCGGTAGGCGTG; 3′ M13-rev CAGGAAACAGCTATGAC
Resource information
  A portion of this plasmid was derived from a plasmid made by: Synthetic Insert
Terms and licenses: Academic/Nonprofit Terms; Industry Terms
How to cite: pCMV-Spike was a gift from Andreas Stuermer (Addgene plasmid # 173921 ; http://n2t.net/addgene:173921 ; RRID:Addgene_173921)
